Addgene plasmid #161346: pDONR221-SLC4A1_STOP
Purpose: Gateway entry clone with codon-optimized ORF sequence for subcloning into custom expression vectors. Contains a STOP codon at the end of the codon-optimized ORF sequence.
Depositing lab: RESOLUTE Consortium & Giulio Superti-Furga. Depositing organization: CeMM Research Center for Molecular Medicine. Publication: The RESOLUTE consortium: unlocking SLC transporters for drug discovery. Superti-Furga G, Lackner D, Wiedmer T, Ingles-Prieto A, Barbosa B, Girardi E, Goldmann U, Gurtl B, Klavins K, Klimek C, Lindinger S, Lineiro-Retes E, Muller AC, Onstein S, Redinger G, Reil D, Sedlyarov V, Wolf G, Crawford M, Everley R, ... Steppan CM. Nat Rev Drug Discov. 2020 Jul;19(7):429-430. doi: 10.1038/d41573-020-00056-6. PubMed 32265506.
Backbone
  Vector backbone: pDONR221
  Backbone manufacturer: ThermoFisher Scientific
  Backbone size w/o insert (bp): 2550
  Vector type: Mammalian Expression
Growth in bacteria
  Bacterial resistance: Kanamycin, 50 μg/mL
  Growth temperature: 37°C
  Growth strain: NEB Stable
  Copy number: High Copy
Gene/Insert
  Gene/Insert name: SLC4A1 (alt name: RTA1A, CD233, FR, SW, WR, EPB3, AE1, DI, WD)
  Species: H. sapiens (human)
  Insert size (bp): 2736
  Entrez Gene: SLC4A1 (a.k.a. AE1, BND3, CD233, CHC, DI, EMPB3, EPB3, FR, RTA1A, SAO, SPH4, SW, WD, WD1, WR)
  Cloning method: Gateway Cloning
  Sequencing primers: 5′ M13-fwd; 3′ M13-rev
Terms and licenses: Academic/Nonprofit Terms; Industry Terms
Depositor comments: This plasmid contains a STOP codon at the end of the codon-optimized ORF. For the version of this plasmid that does not contain a STOP codon, please see Addgene plasmid 132180 For more information on the full Resolute plasmid collection, please see www.addgene.org/depositor-collections/re-solute/. Please provide your feedback on this plasmid to the RESOLUTE consortium by filling out their RESOLUTE repository feedback form: https://forms.office.com/Pages/ResponsePage.aspx?id=0e05yklzmkS7rjFGQL4N7z4feCLQvEJAmVcOCM_u885UN1JJRko0Ukg4TVQwNTZLOUxPQVJWT1NHUCQlQCN0PWcu
How to cite: pDONR221-SLC4A1_STOP was a gift from RESOLUTE Consortium & Giulio Superti-Furga (Addgene plasmid # 161346 ; http://n2t.net/addgene:161346 ; RRID:Addgene_161346)
