[The description below was written by a language model from this plasmid's Addgene catalogue record and pLannotate feature annotations shown in this document.]
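Description:
pDONR221-SLC4A1_STOP is a Gateway entry clone built on the pDONR221 backbone, carrying a codon-optimized open reading frame for human SLC4A1 (also called AE1 or band 3), the erythrocyte anion exchanger that mediates electroneutral exchange of inorganic anions across the membrane and also anchors the membrane to the cytoskeleton. The roughly 2.7 kb ORF sits between attL1 and attL2 recombination sites, so an LR Clonase reaction can transfer it directionally into any attR-containing destination vector. As the name indicates, this version keeps a stop codon at the end of the ORF, which makes it suited to expressing the native, untagged C-terminus or to N-terminal fusions. A companion clone lacking the stop codon exists for C-terminal tagging.

Although the catalogue lists the vector type as mammalian expression, the annotated 5.3 kb sequence shows no eukaryotic promoter or polyadenylation signal upstream or downstream of the insert, so expression depends on the destination vector chosen. The only promoter annotated is a T7 promoter lying just outside attL2 and oriented back toward the insert. The plasmid is maintained in E. coli at high copy through a ColE1/pUC-type origin and selected with kanamycin via an aminoglycoside phosphotransferase gene. rrnB T1 and T2 terminators upstream of attL1 insulate the cloning region from read-through transcription, and short lacI and lacZα fragments are backbone remnants with no evident function here. The flanking M13 primer sites allow sequence verification of the insert. The clone belongs to a consortium collection of solute carrier ORFs assembled to support transporter research and drug discovery.
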