Features (pLannotate 1.2.2; 10 found; start..end, strand, type, name):
      1..100     +  protein_bind   attL1: mutant version of attL; recombination site for the Gateway® LR reaction LR Clonase™
    106..2838    +  CDS            SLC4A1: B3AT_HUMAN - Also known as AE1, DI, EPB3. Experimental evidence at protein level: Swiss-Prot protein existence level 1. Functions both as a transporter that mediates electroneutral anion exchange across the cell membrane and as a structural protein. Major integral membrane glycoprotein of the erythrocyte membrane; required for normal flexibility and stability of the erythrocyte membrane and for normal erythrocyte shape via the interactions of its cytoplasmic domain with cytoskeletal proteins, glycolytic enzymes, and hemoglobin. Functions as a transporter that mediates the 1:1 exchange of inorg
   2843..2942    -  protein_bind   attL2: mutant version of attL; recombination site for the Gateway® LR reaction LR Clonase™
   2960..2978    -  promoter       T7 promoter: promoter for bacteriophage T7 RNA polymerase
   3112..3921    +  CDS            KanR: aminoglycoside phosphotransferase; aph(3')-Ia; confers resistance to kanamycin in bacteria or G418 (Geneticin®) in eukaryotes
   4068..4656    +  rep_origin     ori: high-copy-number ColE1/pMB1/pBR322/pUC origin of replication
   4839..4931    +  CDS            lacI (fragment): lac repressor; lacI; The lac repressor binds to the lac operator to inhibit transcription in E. coli. This inhibition can be relieved by adding lactose or isopropyl-β-D-thiogalactopyranoside (IPTG).
   4986..5013    -  terminator     rrnB T2 terminator: transcription terminator T2 from the E. coli rrnB gene
   5145..5188    +  terminator     rrnB T1 terminator: Escherichia coli rrnB; transcription terminator T1 from the E. coli rrnB gene
   5235..5271    -  CDS            lacZα (fragment): LacZα fragment of β-galactosidase; lacZ fragment
>Addgene plasmid #161346 | pDONR221-SLC4A1_STOP | addgene full sequence | sequence record 338285 | Addgene NGS Result
CAAATAATGATTTTATTTTGACTGATAGTGACCTGTTCGTTGCAACACATTGATGAGCAATGCTTTTTTA
TAATGCCAACTTTGTACAAAAAAGCAGGCTCCACCATGGAGGAGCTGCAGGACGATTACGAGGACATGAT
GGAGGAGAACCTGGAGCAGGAGGAGTATGAGGACCCCGATATCCCTGAGTCCCAGATGGAGGAGCCAGCA
GCACACGATACCGAGGCAACCGCCACAGACTACCACACCACATCTCACCCCGGCACACACAAGGTGTATG
TGGAGCTGCAGGAGCTGGTCATGGATGAGAAGAATCAGGAGCTGCGGTGGATGGAGGCCGCCAGATGGGT
GCAGCTGGAGGAGAACCTGGGAGAGAATGGAGCATGGGGCAGACCCCACCTGTCCCACCTGACATTTTGG
TCTCTGCTGGAGCTGCGGAGAGTGTTCACCAAGGGCACAGTGCTGCTGGACCTGCAGGAGACCTCTCTGG
CAGGAGTGGCAAACCAGCTGCTGGACAGGTTTATCTTCGAGGATCAGATCAGGCCTCAGGACAGGGAGGA
GCTGCTGCGCGCCCTGCTGCTGAAGCACTCCCACGCAGGAGAGCTGGAGGCCCTGGGAGGCGTGAAGCCA
GCCGTGCTGACAAGATCTGGCGATCCAAGCCAGCCACTGCTGCCTCAGCACAGCTCCCTGGAGACCCAGC
TGTTCTGCGAGCAGGGCGACGGAGGAACAGAGGGACACTCCCCATCTGGCATCCTGGAGAAGATCCCCCC
TGATAGCGAGGCCACCCTGGTGCTGGTGGGAAGGGCAGACTTTCTGGAGCAGCCCGTGCTGGGCTTCGTG
AGACTGCAGGAGGCAGCAGAGCTGGAGGCAGTGGAGCTGCCAGTGCCTATCCGGTTTCTGTTCGTGCTGC
TGGGACCAGAGGCACCACACATCGATTACACCCAGCTGGGAAGAGCAGCAGCCACACTGATGAGCGAGCG
GGTGTTCAGAATCGACGCCTATATGGCACAGTCCAGGGGAGAGCTGCTGCACTCTCTGGAGGGCTTTCTG
GATTGTTCCCTGGTGCTGCCACCAACCGACGCACCAAGCGAGCAGGCCCTGCTGTCCCTGGTGCCAGTGC
AGAGGGAGCTGCTGAGGCGCCGGTACCAGTCTAGCCCTGCCAAGCCAGATTCCTCTTTCTATAAGGGACT
GGACCTGAATGGAGGACCAGACGATCCTCTGCAGCAGACAGGCCAGCTGTTTGGCGGCCTGGTGAGGGAC
ATCAGAAGGCGCTACCCTTACTATCTGAGCGACATCACCGATGCCTTCTCCCCACAGGTGCTGGCAGCCG
TGATCTTTATCTATTTCGCCGCCCTGAGCCCAGCAATCACCTTTGGCGGACTGCTGGGCGAGAAGACACG
CAACCAGATGGGCGTGTCTGAGCTGCTGATCAGCACAGCCGTGCAGGGCATCCTGTTCGCACTGCTGGGA
GCACAGCCACTGCTGGTGGTGGGCTTCAGCGGCCCTCTGCTGGTGTTTGAGGAGGCCTTCTTTTCCTTCT
GCGAGACCAATGGCCTGGAGTACATCGTGGGCAGGGTGTGGATCGGCTTCTGGCTGATCCTGCTGGTGGT
GCTGGTGGTGGCCTTTGAGGGCTCTTTCCTGGTGCGGTTTATCAGCAGATACACCCAGGAGATCTTTTCC
TTCCTGATCTCTCTGATCTTCATCTATGAGACCTTCAGCAAGCTGATCAAGATCTTCCAGGATCACCCCC
TGCAGAAGACCTACAACTATAATGTGCTGATGGTGCCAAAGCCACAGGGACCTCTGCCAAACACCGCCCT
GCTGAGCCTGGTGCTGATGGCAGGCACATTCTTTTTCGCCATGATGCTGCGCAAGTTCAAGAATAGCTCC
TACTTTCCCGGCAAGCTGCGGAGAGTGATCGGCGATTTCGGCGTGCCTATCAGCATCCTGATCATGGTGC
TGGTGGACTTTTTCATCCAGGATACCTATACACAGAAGCTGTCCGTGCCTGACGGCTTTAAGGTGTCTAA
CTCTAGCGCCAGGGGATGGGTCATCCACCCTCTGGGACTGCGCTCCGAGTTCCCAATCTGGATGATGTTT
GCCTCTGCCCTGCCTGCCCTGCTGGTGTTCATCCTGATCTTTCTGGAGAGCCAGATCACCACACTGATCG
TGTCCAAGCCAGAGCGGAAGATGGTGAAGGGCTCCGGCTTTCACCTGGACCTGCTGCTGGTGGTGGGAAT
GGGAGGAGTGGCCGCCCTGTTCGGAATGCCATGGCTGTCTGCCACCACAGTGAGAAGCGTGACCCACGCC
AATGCCCTGACAGTGATGGGCAAGGCATCTACCCCTGGAGCAGCAGCACAGATCCAGGAGGTGAAGGAGC
AGAGGATCAGCGGACTGCTGGTGGCCGTGCTGGTGGGACTGTCTATCCTGATGGAGCCTATCCTGAGCCG
CATCCCACTGGCCGTGCTGTTTGGCATCTTCCTGTACATGGGCGTGACCAGCCTGTCCGGCATCCAGCTG
TTTGATAGGATCCTGCTGCTGTTCAAGCCTCCAAAGTACCACCCAGACGTGCCCTATGTGAAGAGGGTGA
AGACCTGGCGCATGCACCTGTTCACAGGCATCCAGATCATCTGCCTGGCCGTGCTGTGGGTGGTGAAGAG
CACCCCAGCATCCCTGGCCCTGCCTTTTGTGCTGATCCTGACAGTGCCACTGAGGCGCGTGCTGCTGCCA
CTGATCTTCCGGAACGTGGAGCTGCAGTGTCTGGATGCCGACGATGCCAAGGCCACCTTTGACGAGGAGG
AGGGCAGAGACGAGTACGATGAGGTGGCCATGCCCGTGTAAGACCCAGCTTTCTTGTACAAAGTTGGCAT
TATAAGAAAGCATTGCTTATCAATTTGTTGCAACGAACAGGTCACTATCAGTCAAAATAAAATCATTATT
TGCCATCCAGCTGATATCCCCTATAGTGAGTCGTATTACATGGTCATAGCTGTTTCCTGGCAGCTCTGGC
CCGTGTCTCAAAATCTCTGATGTTACATTGCACAAGATAAAAATATATCATCATGAACAATAAAACTGTC
TGCTTACATAAACAGTAATACAAGGGGTGTTATGAGCCATATTCAACGGGAAACGTCGAGGCCGCGATTA
AATTCCAACATGGATGCTGATTTATATGGGTATAAATGGGCTCGCGATAATGTCGGGCAATCAGGTGCGA
CAATCTATCGCTTGTATGGGAAGCCCGATGCGCCAGAGTTGTTTCTGAAACATGGCAAAGGTAGCGTTGC
CAATGATGTTACAGATGAGATGGTCAGACTAAACTGGCTGACGGAATTTATGCCTCTTCCGACCATCAAG
CATTTTATCCGTACTCCTGATGATGCATGGTTACTCACCACTGCGATCCCCGGAAAAACAGCATTCCAGG
TATTAGAAGAATATCCTGATTCAGGTGAAAATATTGTTGATGCGCTGGCAGTGTTCCTGCGCCGGTTGCA
TTCGATTCCTGTTTGTAATTGTCCTTTTAACAGCGATCGCGTATTTCGTCTCGCTCAGGCGCAATCACGA
ATGAATAACGGTTTGGTTGATGCGAGTGATTTTGATGACGAGCGTAATGGCTGGCCTGTTGAACAAGTCT
GGAAAGAAATGCATAAACTTTTGCCATTCTCACCGGATTCAGTCGTCACTCATGGTGATTTCTCACTTGA
TAACCTTATTTTTGACGAGGGGAAATTAATAGGTTGTATTGATGTTGGACGAGTCGGAATCGCAGACCGA
TACCAGGATCTTGCCATCCTATGGAACTGCCTCGGTGAGTTTTCTCCTTCATTACAGAAACGGCTTTTTC
AAAAATATGGTATTGATAATCCTGATATGAATAAATTGCAGTTTCATTTGATGCTCGATGAGTTTTTCTA
ATCAGAATTGGTTAATTGGTTGTAACACTGGCAGAGCATTACGCTGACTTGACGGGACGGCGCAAGCTCA
TGACCAAAATCCCTTAACGTGAGTTACGCGTCGTTCCACTGAGCGTCAGACCCCGTAGAAAAGATCAAAG
GATCTTCTTGAGATCCTTTTTTTCTGCGCGTAATCTGCTGCTTGCAAACAAAAAAACCACCGCTACCAGC
GGTGGTTTGTTTGCCGGATCAAGAGCTACCAACTCTTTTTCCGAAGGTAACTGGCTTCAGCAGAGCGCAG
ATACCAAATACTGTTCTTCTAGTGTAGCCGTAGTTAGGCCACCACTTCAAGAACTCTGTAGCACCGCCTA
CATACCTCGCTCTGCTAATCCTGTTACCAGTGGCTGCTGCCAGTGGCGATAAGTCGTGTCTTACCGGGTT
GGACTCAAGACGATAGTTACCGGATAAGGCGCAGCGGTCGGGCTGAACGGGGGGTTCGTGCACACAGCCC
AGCTTGGAGCGAACGACCTACACCGAACTGAGATACCTACAGCGTGAGCTATGAGAAAGCGCCACGCTTC
CCGAAGGGAGAAAGGCGGACAGGTATCCGGTAAGCGGCAGGGTCGGAACAGGAGAGCGCACGAGGGAGCT
TCCAGGGGGAAACGCCTGGTATCTTTATAGTCCTGTCGGGTTTCGCCACCTCTGACTTGAGCGTCGATTT
TTGTGATGCTCGTCAGGGGGGCGGAGCCTATGGAAAAACGCCAGCAACGCGGCCTTTTTACGGTTCCTGG
CCTTTTGCTGGCCTTTTGCTCACATGTTCTTTCCTGCGTTATCCCCTGATTCTGTGGATAACCGTATTAC
CGCCTTTGAGTGAGCTGATACCGCTCGCCGCAGCCGAACGACCGAGCGCAGCGAGTCAGTGAGCGAGGAA
GCGGAAGAGCGCCCAATACGCAAACCGCCTCTCCCCGCGCGTTGGCCGATTCATTAATGCAGCTGGCACG
ACAGGTTTCCCGACTGGAAAGCGGGCAGTGAGCGCAACGCAATTAATACGCGTACCGCTAGCCAGGAAGA
GTTTGTAGAAACGCAAAAAGGCCATCCGTCAGGATGGCCTTCTGCTTAGTTTGATGCCTGGCAGTTTATG
GCGGGCGTCCTGCCCGCCACCCTCCGGGCCGTTGCTTCACAACGTTCAAATCCGCTCCCGGCGGATTTGT
CCTACTCAGGAGAGCGTTCACCGACAAACAACAGATAAAACGAAAGGCCCAGTCTTCCGACTGAGCCTTT
CGTTTTATTTGATGCCTGGCAGTTCCCTACTCTCGCGTTAACGCTAGCATGGATGTTTTCCCAGTCACGA
CGTTGTAAAACGACGGCCAGTCTTAAGCTCGGGCCC
