>Addgene plasmid #161346 | pDONR221-SLC4A1_STOP | depositor partial sequence | sequence record 312627 | Codon-optimized ORF of SLC4A1
ATGGAGGAGCTGCAGGACGATTACGAGGACATGATGGAGGAGAACCTGGAGCAGGAGGAGTATGAGGACC
CCGATATCCCTGAGTCCCAGATGGAGGAGCCAGCAGCACACGATACCGAGGCAACCGCCACAGACTACCA
CACCACATCTCACCCCGGCACACACAAGGTGTATGTGGAGCTGCAGGAGCTGGTCATGGATGAGAAGAAT
CAGGAGCTGCGGTGGATGGAGGCCGCCAGATGGGTGCAGCTGGAGGAGAACCTGGGAGAGAATGGAGCAT
GGGGCAGACCCCACCTGTCCCACCTGACATTTTGGTCTCTGCTGGAGCTGCGGAGAGTGTTCACCAAGGG
CACAGTGCTGCTGGACCTGCAGGAGACCTCTCTGGCAGGAGTGGCAAACCAGCTGCTGGACAGGTTTATC
TTCGAGGATCAGATCAGGCCTCAGGACAGGGAGGAGCTGCTGCGCGCCCTGCTGCTGAAGCACTCCCACG
CAGGAGAGCTGGAGGCCCTGGGAGGCGTGAAGCCAGCCGTGCTGACAAGATCTGGCGATCCAAGCCAGCC
ACTGCTGCCTCAGCACAGCTCCCTGGAGACCCAGCTGTTCTGCGAGCAGGGCGACGGAGGAACAGAGGGA
CACTCCCCATCTGGCATCCTGGAGAAGATCCCCCCTGATAGCGAGGCCACCCTGGTGCTGGTGGGAAGGG
CAGACTTTCTGGAGCAGCCCGTGCTGGGCTTCGTGAGACTGCAGGAGGCAGCAGAGCTGGAGGCAGTGGA
GCTGCCAGTGCCTATCCGGTTTCTGTTCGTGCTGCTGGGACCAGAGGCACCACACATCGATTACACCCAG
CTGGGAAGAGCAGCAGCCACACTGATGAGCGAGCGGGTGTTCAGAATCGACGCCTATATGGCACAGTCCA
GGGGAGAGCTGCTGCACTCTCTGGAGGGCTTTCTGGATTGTTCCCTGGTGCTGCCACCAACCGACGCACC
AAGCGAGCAGGCCCTGCTGTCCCTGGTGCCAGTGCAGAGGGAGCTGCTGAGGCGCCGGTACCAGTCTAGC
CCTGCCAAGCCAGATTCCTCTTTCTATAAGGGACTGGACCTGAATGGAGGACCAGACGATCCTCTGCAGC
AGACAGGCCAGCTGTTTGGCGGCCTGGTGAGGGACATCAGAAGGCGCTACCCTTACTATCTGAGCGACAT
CACCGATGCCTTCTCCCCACAGGTGCTGGCAGCCGTGATCTTTATCTATTTCGCCGCCCTGAGCCCAGCA
ATCACCTTTGGCGGACTGCTGGGCGAGAAGACACGCAACCAGATGGGCGTGTCTGAGCTGCTGATCAGCA
CAGCCGTGCAGGGCATCCTGTTCGCACTGCTGGGAGCACAGCCACTGCTGGTGGTGGGCTTCAGCGGCCC
TCTGCTGGTGTTTGAGGAGGCCTTCTTTTCCTTCTGCGAGACCAATGGCCTGGAGTACATCGTGGGCAGG
GTGTGGATCGGCTTCTGGCTGATCCTGCTGGTGGTGCTGGTGGTGGCCTTTGAGGGCTCTTTCCTGGTGC
GGTTTATCAGCAGATACACCCAGGAGATCTTTTCCTTCCTGATCTCTCTGATCTTCATCTATGAGACCTT
CAGCAAGCTGATCAAGATCTTCCAGGATCACCCCCTGCAGAAGACCTACAACTATAATGTGCTGATGGTG
CCAAAGCCACAGGGACCTCTGCCAAACACCGCCCTGCTGAGCCTGGTGCTGATGGCAGGCACATTCTTTT
TCGCCATGATGCTGCGCAAGTTCAAGAATAGCTCCTACTTTCCCGGCAAGCTGCGGAGAGTGATCGGCGA
TTTCGGCGTGCCTATCAGCATCCTGATCATGGTGCTGGTGGACTTTTTCATCCAGGATACCTATACACAG
AAGCTGTCCGTGCCTGACGGCTTTAAGGTGTCTAACTCTAGCGCCAGGGGATGGGTCATCCACCCTCTGG
GACTGCGCTCCGAGTTCCCAATCTGGATGATGTTTGCCTCTGCCCTGCCTGCCCTGCTGGTGTTCATCCT
GATCTTTCTGGAGAGCCAGATCACCACACTGATCGTGTCCAAGCCAGAGCGGAAGATGGTGAAGGGCTCC
GGCTTTCACCTGGACCTGCTGCTGGTGGTGGGAATGGGAGGAGTGGCCGCCCTGTTCGGAATGCCATGGC
TGTCTGCCACCACAGTGAGAAGCGTGACCCACGCCAATGCCCTGACAGTGATGGGCAAGGCATCTACCCC
TGGAGCAGCAGCACAGATCCAGGAGGTGAAGGAGCAGAGGATCAGCGGACTGCTGGTGGCCGTGCTGGTG
GGACTGTCTATCCTGATGGAGCCTATCCTGAGCCGCATCCCACTGGCCGTGCTGTTTGGCATCTTCCTGT
ACATGGGCGTGACCAGCCTGTCCGGCATCCAGCTGTTTGATAGGATCCTGCTGCTGTTCAAGCCTCCAAA
GTACCACCCAGACGTGCCCTATGTGAAGAGGGTGAAGACCTGGCGCATGCACCTGTTCACAGGCATCCAG
ATCATCTGCCTGGCCGTGCTGTGGGTGGTGAAGAGCACCCCAGCATCCCTGGCCCTGCCTTTTGTGCTGA
TCCTGACAGTGCCACTGAGGCGCGTGCTGCTGCCACTGATCTTCCGGAACGTGGAGCTGCAGTGTCTGGA
TGCCGACGATGCCAAGGCCACCTTTGACGAGGAGGAGGGCAGAGACGAGTACGATGAGGTGGCCATGCCC
GTGTAA
